Addgene plasmid #145979: pAc5.1B-lambdaN-HA-DmHPat_57-499_B
Purpose: Insect Expression of DmHPat_57-499
Depositing lab: Elisa Izaurralde. Depositing organization: Max Planck Institute for Developmental Biology. Publication: HPat provides a link between deadenylation and decapping in metazoa. Haas G, Braun JE, Igreja C, Tritschler F, Nishihara T, Izaurralde E. J Cell Biol. 2010 Apr 19. 189(2):289-302. 10.1083/jcb.200910141 PubMed 20404111.
Backbone
  Vector backbone: Unknown
  Vector type: Insect Expression
Growth in bacteria
  Bacterial resistance: Ampicillin, 100 μg/mL
  Growth temperature: 37°C
  Growth strain: DH5alpha
  Copy number: Low Copy
Gene/Insert
  Gene/Insert name: DmHPat_57-499
  Species: D. melanogaster (fly)
  Mutation: two silent mutations compared to the sequence given by NCBI: NM_142335.2.
  Entrez Gene: Patr-1 (a.k.a. anon-WO0118547.282, BcDNA:LD27979, CG5208, Dmel\CG5208, HPat, LD27979)
  Cloning method: Unknown
Terms and licenses: Academic/Nonprofit Terms; Industry Terms: Not Available to Industry
Depositor comments: Plasmids from this collection were made available to the research community and donated after the lab closed. Please note that the sequence provided by the depositing laboratory may be theoretical/predicted or based on Sanger sequencing results. There may be discrepancies between sequencing results obtained by Addgene and the depositor sequence. If an Addgene verified sequence is not available, please contact before placing your order to request that our lab fully sequence the plasmid.
How to cite: pAc5.1B-lambdaN-HA-DmHPat_57-499_B was a gift from Elisa Izaurralde (Addgene plasmid # 145979 ; http://n2t.net/addgene:145979 ; RRID:Addgene_145979)
