[The description below was written by a language model from this plasmid's Addgene catalogue record and pLannotate feature annotations shown in this document.]
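Description:
pAc5.1B-lambdaN-HA-DmHPat_57-499_B is a 6.8 kb insect expression plasmid for producing a truncated form of the Drosophila melanogaster decapping activator HPat (Patr-1, CG5208) in fly cells. The catalogue lists the backbone as unknown, although the name and the annotated parts point to a pAc5.1-type vector. It is propagated in E. coli through a ColE1/pUC-type origin and selected with ampicillin via the bla gene and its native promoter. The record lists it as low copy even though the origin is annotated as a high-copy type. Short fragments annotated as tetracycline resistance and SV40 large T antigen appear to be non-functional backbone remnants.

Expression is driven by the constitutive D. melanogaster actin 5C promoter. Downstream lies a short fragment of the bacteriophage lambda N protein, followed by an HA epitope sequence (the annotated length corresponds to a single copy of the tag). The unannotated interval that follows, roughly 1.4 kb, is presumably the HPat insert covering residues 57–499, which carries two silent changes relative to the NCBI reference. A V5 tag from the vector lies downstream of the insert, but the record does not say whether it is in frame with the insert or preceded by a stop codon. An SV40 polyadenylation signal follows the cassette.

The lambda N peptide binds BoxB RNA hairpins, so lambdaN-HA fusions are generally used in tethering assays: the protein is recruited to a BoxB-containing reporter mRNA and its effect on that transcript's expression or stability is measured, with HA allowing detection. The associated study examined HPat as a link between deadenylation and decapping, consistent with using this fragment to map functional domains, though the record states only insect expression as the purpose.
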