Features (pLannotate 1.2.2; 10 found; start..end, strand, type, name):
     56..2568    +  promoter       Ac5 promoter: Drosophila melanogaster actin 5C promoter
   2588..2653    +  CDS            N (fragment): REGN_LAMBD - Experimental evidence at protein level: Swiss-Prot protein existence level 1. Plays a role as a transcriptional antitermination factor that allows the virus to initiate its lytic phase. Activates expression of the delayed viral early genes by modifying host RNA polymerase (RNAP) into a form that is resistant to termination signals. This antitermination function requires the host NusA protein which serves to stabilize the interaction between antitermination protein N and host RNA polymerase. From Escherichia phage lambda (Bacteriophage lambda).
   2678..2704    +  CDS            3xHA (fragment): three tandem HA epitope tags
   4102..4143    +  CDS            V5 tag: epitope tag from simian virus 5
   4243..4377    -  polyA_signal   SV40 poly(A) signal: SV40 polyadenylation signal
   4400..4484    -  CDS            large T antigen (fragment): large T antigen from SV40 (simian virus 40)
   4485..4955    +  CDS            TcR (fragment): tetracycline efflux protein; tet; confers resistance to tetracycline
   4999..5587    -  rep_origin     ori: high-copy-number ColE1/pMB1/pBR322/pUC origin of replication
   5758..6618    -  CDS            AmpR: β-lactamase; bla; confers resistance to ampicillin, carbenicillin, and related antibiotics
   6619..6723    -  promoter       AmpR promoter: bla
>Addgene plasmid #145979 | pAc5.1B-lambdaN-HA-DmHPat_57-499_B | depositor full sequence | sequence record 288424 | Full Sequence
CTTCAAGGAATTAATTCTATATTCTAAAAACACAAATGATACTTCTAAAAAAAATCATGAATGGCATCAA
CTCTGAATCAAATCTTTGCAGATGCACCTACTTCTCATTTCCACTGTCACATCATTTTTCCAGATCTCGC
TGCCTGTTATGTGGCCCACAAACCAAGACACGTTTTATGGCCATTAAAGCTGGCTGATCGTCGCCAAACA
CCAAATACATATCAATATGTACATTCGAGAAAGAAGCGATCAAAGAAGCGTCTTCGGGCGAGTAGGAGAA
TGCGGAGGAGAAGGAGAACGAGCTGATCTAGTATCTCTCCACAATCCAATGCCAACTGACCAACTGGCCA
TATTCGGAGCAATTTGAAGCCAATTTCCATCGCCTGGCGATCGCTCCATTCTTGGCTATATGTTTTTCAC
CGTTCCCGGGGCCATTTTCAAAGACTCGTCGGTAAGATAAGATTGTGTCACTCGCTGTCTCTCTTCATTT
GTCGAAGAATGCTGAGGAATTTCGCGATGACGTCGGCGAGTATTTTGAAGAATGAGAATAATTTGTATTT
ATACGAAAATCAGTTAGTGGAATTTTCTACAAAAACATGTTATCTATAGATAATTTTGTTGCAAAATATG
TTGACTATGACAAAGATTGTATGTATATACCTTTAATGTATTCTCATTTTCTTATGTATTTATAATGGCA
ATGATGATACTGATGATATTTTAAGATGATGCCAGACCACAGGCTGATTTCTGCGTCTTTTGCCGAACGC
AGTGCATGTGCGGTTGTTGTTTTTTGGAATAGTTTCAATTTTCGGACTGTCCGCTTTGATTTCAGTTTCT
TGGCTTATTCAAAAAGCAAAGTAAAGCCAAAAAAGCGAGATGGCAATACCAAATGCGGCAAAACGGTAGT
GGAAGGAAAGGGGTGCGGGGCAGCGGAAGGAAGGGTGGGGCGGGGCGTGGCGGGGTCTGTGGCTGGGCGC
GACGTCACCGACGTTGGAGCCACTCCTTTGACCATGTGTGCGTGTGTGTATTATTCGTGTCTCGCCACTC
GCCGGTTGTTTTTTTCTTTTTATCTCGCTCTCTCTAGCGCCATCTCGTACGCATGCTCAACGCACCGCAT
GTTGCCGTGTCCTTTATGCGTCATTTTGGCTCGAAATAGGCAATTATTTAAACAAAGATTAGTCAACGAA
AACGCTAAAATAAATAAGTCTACAATATGGTTACTTATTGCCATGTGTGTGCAGCCAACGATAGCAACAA
AAGCAACAACACAGTGGCTTTCCCTCTTTCACTTTTTGTTTGCAAGCGCGTGCGAGCAAGACGGCACGAC
CGGCAAACGCAATTACGCTGACAAAGAGCAGACGAAGTTTTGGCCGAAAAACATCAAGGCGCCTGATACG
AATGCATTTGCAATAACAATTGCGATATTTAATATTGTTTATGAAGCTGTTTGACTTCAAAACACACAAA
AAAAAAAATAAAACAAATTATTTGAAAGAGAATTAGGAATCGGACAGCTTATCGTTACGGGCTAACAGCA
CACCGAGACGAAATAGCTTACCTGACGTCACAGCCTCTGGAAGAACTGCCGCCAAGCAGAGAGAGAGAGA
AAAAGAGGGAGAGCAGCTTAGACCGCATGTGCTTGTGTGTGAGGCGTCTCTCTCTTCGTCTCCTGTTTGC
GCAAACGCATAGACTGCACTGAGAAAATCGATTACCTATTTTTTATGAATGAATATTTGCACTATTACTA
TTCAAAACTATTAAGATAGCAATCACATTCAATAGCCAAATACTATACCACCTGAGCGATGCAACGAAAT
GATCAATTTGAGCAAAAATGCTGCATATTTAGGACGGCATCATTATAGAAATGCTTCTTGCTGTGTACTT
TTCTCTCGTCTGGCAGCTGTTTCGCCGTTATTGTTAAAACCGGCTTAAGTTAGGTGTGTTTTCTACGACT
AGTGATGCCCCTACTAGAAGATGTGTGTTGCACAAATGTCCCTGAATAACCAATTTGAAGTGCAGATAGC
AGTAAACGTAAGCTAATATGAATATTATTTAACTGTAATGTTTTAATATCGCTGGACATTACTAATAAAC
CCACTATAAACACATGTACATATGTATGTTTTGGCATACAATGAGTAGTTGGGGAAAAAATGTGTAAAAG
CACCGTGACCATCACAGCATAAAGATAACCAGCTGAAGTATCGAATATGAGTAACCCCCAAATTGAATCA
CATGCCGCAACTGATAGGACCCATGGAAGTACACTCTTCATGGCGATATACAAGACACACACAAGCACGA
ACACCCAGTTGCGGAGGAAATTCTCCGTAAATGAAAACCCAATCGGCGAACAATTCATACCCATATATGG
TAAAAGTTTTGAACGCGACTTGAGAGCGGAGAGCATTGCGGCTGATAAGGTTTTAGCGCTAAGCGGGCTT
TATAAAACGGGCTGCGGGACCAGTTTTCATATCACTACCGTTTGAGTTCTTGTGCTGTGTGGATACTCCT
CCCGACACAAAGCCGCTCCATCAGCCAGCAGTCGTCTAATCCAGAGACCCCGGATCGGGGTACCAACATG
GACGCACAAACACGACGACGTGAGCGTCGCGCTGAGAAACAAGCTCAATGGAAAGCTGCAAACGGTGGAT
CTCCTCCACATATGGCTTACCCATACGATGTTCCAGATTACGCTCCTCCAAGCTTGAATTCTGCAGATAT
CATGGGCGAAAGGGTGCGGAAGCGACCCGCGGAATCTAGTGGAAATACGGATTTTGCCGATCAGGGAAAT
GGTGCCTTCCTGCGACACGCTAATCCGCTATCATCGGCGCCCTCTTCAAGCGGCTCCACTCCGGCCCCTT
TGAATGCCCCCTTCCGACAGTCTCGTCACATAGGGGACTCGGACTTGGAGCTAAACATTTCCTCCATGAA
GTTGGACGACATGGACCTGTCCTCTTTCACCACTGATAGCGAAGCCGGTGGGCTGAGCAACCGCATTAAG
CTGGACTCCGGGGTCTGGGGATCACAGCCGTTCCCCAACAACCAACATTTGTTCCGCGAGCCTATGCGCA
GCGCCTTCAAGCCACAGCAGCAGCAACATCAGCAGCACCAACCACAACAAATGAAGCCACCGCAGGAAGC
GAATGCCAACTTTGCACTGAATCCACAGCCTTTTCCAAAAATTACAACTCTCGAGGATATAGAGCGCAAT
ATGATCATTCAGCAGGCCATTCCGAAACAACAGCAGCAGAGCCAGCAACAGGCGGAACGCAAAATGTTTG
ATGATTTTAGTCTGGGTAACAGGCAGCAGGTGCCTACACCAACCATGTTGCAGCAACAGATGTTGCAGCA
GCAGCATCATCAGAAACAACAGTCGCAGCAGCAGCCGCCACAACAAGCGCAGCACAAGGTACCCCCTGGC
TTCTTGGGCACGCCGCACACCTCTCCACCGAGGCCAAATTTGGGTTTCCCCGGACCCGAGCTACTGCCCA
CGCCATCGTCGCAGCAACAACTAAACGGTATTGGTGGCAACCGAGTGCCGCCCGGATTTATTTACCCGCA
AGGTCTGCCCGGGAATATTCCGCAATTGCCCCAGCATCCTCTAATGCAGCAGCACATGCCGCACAACTTT
CCACTGCCCGGCGGCAACCAGCGACCTCTACCCAATCCACAAGCTCTGCCCACGGCCCTGAACAATTTCG
CGATGCATCCAAGCTTCAATGCGATGCGCGCCGCTGGAATCCATCCAGGGGCTTTTATGCAACCTCCCCA
TCCGCACCAGATGCTGCCACCGCGAATGCCGCCGCACCCGCTGCAAGCTGCCACAAGTCTATTAGGCCAG
CAGCCACCGAATTCCATGTATAACATGTTCAACATGCGACTAGTGCAAGAGATCCAGCAAAACCATCCGC
TGCTTCAACAGGCTGCTGTTGTACGCCAAATGCAACAGAGCAGAGCAGGATCCGTGGCCAGCGATCGTCA
GAGATCGCAGGCGCAACAGCAGCAACAAGGACGACGTCCAGATGGTACAGGAAATTACCCGCTGGAAGAG
TACTAGGCGGCCGCTCGAGTCTAGAGGGCCCGCGGTTCGAAGGTAAGCCTATCCCTAACCCTCTCCTCGG
TCTCGATTCTACGCGTACCGGTCATCATCACCATCACCATTGAGTTTAAACCCGCTGATCAGCCTCGACT
GTGCCTTCTAAGGCCTGAGCTCGCTGATCAGCCTCGATCGAGGATCCAGACATGATAAGATACATTGATG
AGTTTGGACAAACCACAACTAGAATGCAGTGAAAAAAATGCTTTATTTGTGAAATTTGTGATGCTATTGC
TTTATTTGTAACCATTATAAGCTGCAATAAACAAGTTAACAACAACAATTGCATTCATTTTATGTTTCAG
GTTCAGGGGGAGGTGTGGGAGGTTTTTTAAAGCAAGTAAAACCTCTACAAATGTGGTATGGCTGATTATG
ATCAGTCGACCGATGCCCTTGAGAGCCTTCAACCCAGTCAGCTCCTTCCGGTGGGCGCGGGGCATGACTA
TCGTCGCCGCACTTATGACTGTCTTCTTTATCATGCAACTCGTAGGACAGGTGCCGGCAGCGCTCTGGGT
CATTTTCGGCGAGGACCGCTTTCGCTGGAGCGCGACGATGATCGGCCTGTCGCTTGCGGTATTCGGAATC
TTGCACGCCCTCGCTCAAGCCTTCGTCACTGGTCCCGCCACCAAACGTTTCGGCGAGAAGCAGGCCATTA
TCGCCGGCATGGCGGCCGACGCGCTGGGCTACGTCTTGCTGGCGTTCGCGACGCGAGGCTGGATGGCCTT
CCCCATTATGATTCTTCTCGCTTCCGGCGGCATCGGGATGCCCGCGTTGCAGGCCATGCTGTCCAGGCAG
GTAGATGACGACCATCAGGGACAGCTTCAAGGATCGCTCGCGGCTCTTACCAGCCAGCAAAAGGCCAGGA
ACCGTAAAAAGGCCGCGTTGCTGGCGTTTTTCCATAGGCTCCGCCCCCCTGACGAGCATCACAAAAATCG
ACGCTCAAGTCAGAGGTGGCGAAACCCGACAGGACTATAAAGATACCAGGCGTTTCCCCCTGGAAGCTCC
CTCGTGCGCTCTCCTGTTCCGACCCTGCCGCTTACCGGATACCTGTCCGCCTTTCTCCCTTCGGGAAGCG
TGGCGCTTTCTCAATGCTCACGCTGTAGGTATCTCAGTTCGGTGTAGGTCGTTCGCTCCAAGCTGGGCTG
TGTGCACGAACCCCCCGTTCAGCCCGACCGCTGCGCCTTATCCGGTAACTATCGTCTTGAGTCCAACCCG
GTAAGACACGACTTATCGCCACTGGCAGCAGCCACTGGTAACAGGATTAGCAGAGCGAGGTATGTAGGCG
GTGCTACAGAGTTCTTGAAGTGGTGGCCTAACTACGGCTACACTAGAAGGACAGTATTTGGTATCTGCGC
TCTGCTGAAGCCAGTTACCTTCGGAAAAAGAGTTGGTAGCTCTTGATCCGGCAAACAAACCACCGCTGGT
AGCGGTGGTTTTTTTGTTTGCAAGCAGCAGATTACGCGCAGAAAAAAAGGATCTCAAGAAGATCCTTTGA
TCTTTTCTACGGGGTCTGACGCTCAGTGGAACGAAAACTCACGTTAAGGGATTTTGGTCATGAGATTATC
AAAAAGGATCTTCACCTAGATCCTTTTAAATTAAAAATGAAGTTTTAAATCAATCTAAAGTATATATGAG
TAAACTTGGTCTGACAGTTACCAATGCTTAATCAGTGAGGCACCTATCTCAGCGATCTGTCTATTTCGTT
CATCCATAGTTGCCTGACTCCCCGTCGTGTAGATAACTACGATACGGGAGGGCTTACCATCTGGCCCCAG
TGCTGCAATGATACCGCGAGACCCACGCTCACCGGCTCCAGATTTATCAGCAATAAACCAGCCAGCCGGA
AGGGCCGAGCGCAGAAGTGGTCCTGCAACTTTATCCGCCTCCATCCAGTCTATTAATTGTTGCCGGGAAG
CTAGAGTAAGTAGTTCGCCAGTTAATAGTTTGCGCAACGTTGTTGCCATTGCTGCAGGCATCGTGGTGTC
ACGCTCGTCGTTTGGTATGGCTTCATTCAGCTCCGGTTCCCAACGATCAAGGCGAGTTACATGATCCCCC
ATGTTGTGCAAAAAAGCGGTTAGCTCCTTCGGTCCTCCGATCGTTGTCAGAAGTAAGTTGGCCGCAGTGT
TATCACTCATGGTTATGGCAGCACTGCATAATTCTCTTACTGTCATGCCATCCGTAAGATGCTTTTCTGT
GACTGGTGAGTACTCAACCAAGTCATTCTGAGAATAGTGTATGCGGCGACCGAGTTGCTCTTGCCCGGCG
TCAACACGGGATAATACCGCGCCACATAGCAGAACTTTAAAAGTGCTCATCATTGGAAAACGTTCTTCGG
GGCGAAAACTCTCAAGGATCTTACCGCTGTTGAGATCCAGTTCGATGTAACCCACTCGTGCACCCAACTG
ATCTTCAGCATCTTTTACTTTCACCAGCGTTTCTGGGTGAGCAAAAACAGGAAGGCAAAATGCCGCAAAA
AAGGGAATAAGGGCGACACGGAAATGTTGAATACTCATACTCTTCCTTTTTCAATATTATTGAAGCATTT
ATCAGGGTTATTGTCTCATGAGCGGATACATATTTGAATGTATTTAGAAAAATAAACAAATAGGGGTTCC
GCGCACATTTCCCCGAAAAGTGCCACCTGACGTCTAAGAAACCATTATTATCATGACATTAACCTATAAA
AATAGGCGTATCACGAGGCCCTTTCGT
